>Addgene plasmid #153255 | pDGE657 | addgene full sequence | sequence record 305906 | Addgene NGS Result
GACGAAAGGGCCTCGTGATACGCCTATTTTTATAGGTTAATGTCATGATAATAATGGTTTCTTAGACGTC
AGGTGGCACTTTTCGGGGAAATGTGCGCGGAACCCCTATTTGTTTATTTTTCTAAATACATTCAAATATG
TATCCGCTCATGAGACAATAACCCTGATAAATGCTTCAATAATATTGAAAAAGGAAGAGTATGAGTATTC
AACATTTCCGTGTCGCCCTTATTCCCTTTTTTGCGGCATTTTGCCTTCCTGTTTTTGCTCACCCAGAAAC
GCTGGTGAAAGTAAAAGATGCTGAAGATCAGTTGGGTGCACGAGTGGGTTACATCGAACTGGATCTCAAC
AGCGGTAAGATCCTTGAGAGTTTTCGCCCCGAAGAACGTTTTCCAATGATGAGCACTTTTAAAGTTCTGC
TATGTGGCGCGGTATTATCCCGTATTGACGCCGGGCAAGAGCAACTCGGTCGCCGCATACACTATTCTCA
GAATGACTTGGTTGAGTACTCACCAGTCACAGAAAAGCATCTTACGGATGGCATGACAGTAAGAGAATTA
TGCAGTGCTGCCATAACCATGAGTGATAACACTGCGGCCAACTTACTTCTGACAACGATCGGAGGACCGA
AGGAGCTAACCGCTTTTTTGCACAACATGGGGGATCATGTAACTCGCCTTGATCGTTGGGAACCGGAGCT
GAATGAAGCCATACCAAACGACGAGCGTGACACCACGATGCCTGTAGCAATGGCAACAACGTTGCGCAAA
CTATTAACTGGCGAACTACTTACTCTAGCTTCCCGGCAACAATTAATAGACTGGATGGAGGCGGATAAAG
TTGCAGGACCACTTCTGCGCTCGGCCCTTCCGGCTGGCTGGTTTATTGCTGATAAATCTGGAGCCGGTGA
GCGTGGATCTCGCGGTATCATTGCAGCACTGGGGCCAGATGGTAAGCCCTCCCGTATCGTAGTTATCTAC
ACGACGGGGAGTCAGGCAACTATGGATGAACGAAATAGACAGATCGCTGAGATAGGTGCCTCACTGATTA
AGCATTGGTAACTGTCAGACCAAGTTTACTCATATATACTTTAGATTGATTTAAAACTTCATTTTTAATT
TAAAAGGATCTAGGTGAAGATCCTTTTTGATAATCTCATGACCAAAATCCCTTAACGTGAGTTTTCGTTC
CACTGAGCGTCAGACCCCGTAGAAAAGATCAAAGGATCTTCTTGAGATCCTTTTTTTCTGCGCGTAATCT
GCTGCTTGCAAACAAAAAAACCACCGCTACCAGCGGTGGTTTGTTTGCCGGATCAAGAGCTACCAACTCT
TTTTCCGAAGGTAACTGGCTTCAGCAGAGCGCAGATACCAAATACTGTTCTTCTAGTGTAGCCGTAGTTA
GGCCACCACTTCAAGAACTCTGTAGCACCGCCTACATACCTCGCTCTGCTAATCCTGTTACCAGTGGCTG
CTGCCAGTGGCGATAAGTCGTGTCTTACCGGGTTGGACTCAAGACGATAGTTACCGGATAAGGCGCAGCG
GTCGGGCTGAACGGGGGGTTCGTGCACACAGCCCAGCTTGGAGCGAACGACCTACACCGAACTGAGATAC
CTACAGCGTGAGCTATGAGAAAGCGCCACGCTTCCCGAAGGGAGAAAGGCGGACAGGTATCCGGTAAGCG
GCAGGGTCGGAACAGGAGAGCGCACGAGGGAGCTTCCAGGGGGAAACGCCTGGTATCTTTATAGTCCTGT
CGGGTTTCGCCACCTCTGACTTGAGCGTCGATTTTTGTGATGCTCGTCAGGGGGGCGGAGCCTATGGAAA
AACGCCAGCAACGCGGCCTTTTTACGGTTCCTGGCCTTTTGCTGGCCTTTTGCTCACATGTTCTTTCCTG
CGTTATCCCCTGATTCTGTGGATAACCGTATTACCGCCTTTGAGTGAGCTGATACCGCTCGCCGCAGCCG
AACGACCGAGCGCAGCGAGTCAGTGAGCGAGGAAGCGGAAGAGCGCCCAATACGCAAACCGCCTCTCCCC
GCGCGTTGGCCGATTCATTAATGCAGCTGGCACGACAGGTTTCCCGACTGGAAAGCGGGCAGTGAGCGCA
ACGCAATTAATGTGAGTTAGCTCACTCATTAGGCACCCCAGGCTTTACACTTTATGCTTCCGGCTCGTAT
GTTGTGTGGAATTGTGAGCGGATAACAATTTCACACAGGAAACAGCTATGACCATGATTACGCCAAGCTT
GCATGCAGGCCTCTGCAGTCGACGGGCCCGGGATCCGATTTTGGTCTCACCCTCAAGAGAAATAAGAAAA
AGGCCGGCCCATTTAGATTGAAGATCCAGGCCCAGGCCCGTAAAAGAAACCCAACAAGCAAATTCTCCCT
CATCGCTTATACAAAGCTACTTTGCCTCGTTTATATAGCGGAATATGAACATGTATGATTGAAGTCTTCT
GAGACGTTGATCGGCACGTAAGAGGTTCCAACTTTCACCATAATGAAATAAGATCACTACCGGGCGTATT
TTTTGAGTTATCGAGATTTTCAGGAGCTAAGGAAGCTAAAATGGAGAAAAAAATCACTGGATATACCACC
GTTGATATATCCCAATGGCATCGTAAAGAACATTTTGAGGCATTTCAGTCAGTTGCTCAATGTACCTATA
ACCAGACCGTTCAGCTGGATATTACGGCCTTTTTAAAGACCGTAAAGAAAAATAAGCACAAGTTTTATCC
GGCCTTTATTCACATTCTTGCCCGCCTGATGAATGCTCATCCGGAATTCCGTATGGCAATGAAAGACGGT
GAGCTGGTGATATGGGATAGTGTTCACCCTTGTTACACCGTTTTCCATGAGCAAACTGAAACGTTTTCAT
CGCTCTGGAGTGAATACCACGACGATTTCCGGCAGTTTCTACACATATATTCGCAAGATGTGGCGTGTTA
CGGTGAAAACCTGGCCTATTTCCCTAAAGGGTTTATTGAGAATATGTTTTTCGTCTCAGCCAATCCCTGG
GTGAGTTTCACCAGTTTTGATTTAAACGTGGCCAATATGGACAACTTCTTCGCCCCCGTTTTCACCATGG
GCAAATATTATACGCAAGGCGACAAGGTGCTGATGCCGCTGGCGATTCAGGTTCATCATGCCGTTTGTGA
TGGCTTCCATGTCGGCAGAATGCTTAATGAATTACAACAGTACTGCGATGAGTGGCAGGGGGGGCGTAAA
CGCCGCGTGGATCCGGCTTACTAAAAGCCAGATAACAGTATGCGTATTTGCGCGCTGATTTTTGCGGTAT
AAGAATATATACTGATATGTATACCCGAAGTATGTCAAAAAGAGGTATGCTATGAAGCAGCGTATTACAG
TGACAGTTGACAGCGACAGCTATCAGTTGCTCAAGGCATATATGATGTCAATATCTCCGGTCTGGTAAGC
ACAACCATGCAGAATGAAGCCCGTCGTCTGCGTGCCGAACGCTGGAAAGCGGAAAATCAGGAAGGGATGG
CTGAGGTCGCCCGGTTTATTGAAATGAACGGCTCTTTTGCTGACGAGAACAGGGGCTGGTGAAATGCAGT
TTAAGGTTTACACCTATAAAAGAGAGAGCCGTTATCGTCTGTTTGTGGATGTACAGAGTGATATTATTGA
CACGCCCGGGCGACGGATGGTGATCCCCCTGGCCAGTGCACGTCTGCTGTCAGATAAAGTCTCCCGTGAA
CTTTACCCGGTGGTGCATATCGGGGATGAAAGCTGGCGCATGATGACCACCGATATGGCCAGTGTGCCGG
TTTCCGTTATCGGGGAAGAAGTGGCTGATCTCAGCCACCGCGAAAATGACATCAAAAACGCCATTAACCT
GATGTTCTGGGGAATATAAATGTCAGGCTCCCTTATACACAGCCAGTCGAAGACTTGTTTCAGAGCTATG
CTGGAAACAGCATAGCAAGTTGAAATAAGGCTAGTCCGTTATCAACTTGAAAAAGTGGCACCGAGTCGGT
GCTTTTTTTTGCTTAGAGACCTTTATCTAGATGCATTCGCGAGGTACCGAGCTCGAATTCACTGGCCGTC
GTTTTACAACGTCGTGACTGGGAAAACCCTGGCGTTACCCAACTTAATCGCCTTGCAGCACATCCCCCTT
TCGCCAGCTGGCGTAATAGCGAAGAGGCCCGCACCGATCGCCCTTCCCAACAGTTGCGCAGCCTGAATGG
CGAATGGCGCCTGATGCGGTATTTTCTCCTTACGCATCTGTGCGGTATTTCACACCGCATATGGTGCACT
CTCAGTACAATCTGCTCTGATGCCGCATAGTTAAGCCAGCCCCGACACCCGCCAACACCCGCTGACGCGC
CCTGACGGGCTTGTCTGCTCCCGGCATCCGCTTACAGACAAGCTGTGACCGTCTCCGGGAGCTGCATGTG
TCAGAGGTTTTCACCGTCATCACCGAAACGCGCGA
Features (pLannotate 1.2.2; 15 found; start..end, strand, type, name):
     96..200     +  promoter       AmpR promoter: bla
    201..1061    +  CDS            AmpR: β-lactamase; bla; confers resistance to ampicillin, carbenicillin, and related antibiotics
   1232..1820    +  rep_origin     ori: high-copy-number ColE1/pMB1/pBR322/pUC origin of replication
   2003..2095    +  CDS            lacI (fragment): lac repressor; lacI; The lac repressor binds to the lac operator to inhibit transcription in E. coli. This inhibition can be relieved by adding lactose or isopropyl-β-D-thiogalactopyranoside (IPTG).
   2108..2129    +  protein_bind   CAP binding site: CAP binding activates transcription in the presence of cAMP. E. coli catabolite activator protein
   2144..2174    +  promoter       lac promoter: promoter for the E. coli lac operon
   2182..2198    +  protein_bind   lac operator: The lac repressor binds to the lac operator to inhibit transcription in E. coli. This inhibition can be relieved by adding lactose or isopropyl-β-D-thiogalactopyranoside (IPTG). lac repressor encoded by lacI
   2458..2560    +  promoter       cat promoter: promoter of the E. coli cat gene encoding chloramphenicol acetyltransferase
   2561..3219    +  CDS            CmR: chloramphenicol acetyltransferase; cat; confers resistance to chloramphenicol
   3401..3559    +  CDS            ccdA (fragment): CCDA_ECO57 - Also known as H, letA. Experimental evidence at protein level: Swiss-Prot protein existence level 1. Antitoxin component of a type II toxin-antitoxin (TA) system which inhibits the post-segregational killing (PSK) of plasmid-free cells, also referred to as a plasmid addiction system. Binds to and blocks the activity of CcdB; will also remove bound CcdB protein from the CcdB-GyrA complex by forming a CcdA-CcdB complex, a process termed rejuvenation. Functions as a transcriptional corepressor for the ccdAB operon, repression also requires CcdB (By similarity). From Escherichia coli
   3564..3866    +  CDS            ccdB: CCDB_ECOLI - Also known as G, letB, letD. Experimental evidence at protein level: Swiss-Prot protein existence level 1. Toxic component of a type II toxin-antitoxin (TA) system, functioning in plasmid maintainence. Responsible for the post- segregational killing (PSK) of plasmid-free cells, also referred to as a plasmid addiction system. Half-life of over 2 hours. Cell killing by CcdB is accompanied by filamentation, defects in chromosome and plasmid segregation, defects in cell division, formation of anucleate cells, decreased DNA synthesis and plasmid loss. Interferes with the activity of DN
   3925..3992    +  misc_RNA       tracrRNA (fragment): trans-activating CRISPR RNA for the Streptococcus pyogenes CRISPR/Cas9 system
   4047..4204    +  CDS            lacZα (fragment): LacZα fragment of β-galactosidase; lacZ fragment
   4210..4309    -  misc_feature   bom (fragment): basis of mobility region from pBR322
   4411..1       -  CDS            rop (fragment) (across the origin): Rop protein, which maintains plasmids at low copy number; rop
