[The description below was written by a language model from this plasmid's Addgene catalogue record and pLannotate feature annotations shown in this document.]
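Description:
pDGE657 is an empty bacterial shuttle (entry) vector for plant CRISPR/Cas9 work, built on a pUC57-BsaI backbone and designated an "M2E" module within a multiplex genome-editing toolkit. It carries no gene insert. Its purpose is to let users assemble a single guide RNA transcriptional unit by ligating a pair of hybridized oligonucleotides that encode the target-specific spacer. The sequenced record is about 4.4 kb. Propagation in E. coli relies on a high-copy ColE1/pUC-type origin, with ampicillin resistance (bla under its own promoter) as the backbone marker. Short remnants of lacI, the lac promoter/operator, lacZα, bom and rop are also annotated and reflect the pUC-derived backbone rather than functional parts.

According to the catalogue entry, guide expression is driven by the Solanum lycopersicum U6 promoter, an RNA polymerase III promoter. The automated annotation does not label this element, although an unannotated stretch lies just upstream of the selection cassette. The cloning site is occupied by a dummy cassette containing a chloramphenicol resistance gene (cat with its promoter), a ccdA fragment and the ccdB toxin gene, followed directly by a fragment annotated as Streptococcus pyogenes tracrRNA, which corresponds to the sgRNA scaffold. Presumably, replacing the CmR/ccdB cassette with the annealed oligonucleotides places the spacer between the U6 promoter and the scaffold. Because ccdB kills standard E. coli strains, uncut parental plasmid is counter-selected, and the empty vector itself has to be maintained in a ccdB-tolerant strain under chloramphenicol and ampicillin selection. The finished sgRNA units are intended for later assembly into multiplex editing constructs; the associated publication describes highly multiplexed mutagenesis in Nicotiana benthamiana and Arabidopsis.
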