Addgene plasmid #153255: pDGE657
Purpose: (Empty Backbone) M2E shuttle vector containing the Solanum lycopersicum U6 promoter for preparation of single guide RNA transcriptional units by cloning of hybridized oligonucleotides.
Depositing lab: Johannes Stuttmann. Depositing organization: Martin-Luther-Universitaet Halle-Wittenberg. Publication: Highly efficient multiplex editing: One-shot generation of 8x Nicotiana benthamiana and 12x Arabidopsis mutants. Stuttmann J, Barthel K, Martin P, Ordon J, Erickson JL, Herr R, Ferik F, Kretschmer C, Berner T, Keilwagen J, Marillonnet S, Bonas U. Plant J. 2021 Feb 12. doi: 10.1111/tpj.15197. PubMed 33577114.
Backbone
  Vector backbone: pUC57-BsaI
  Backbone size (bp): 2700
  Vector type: CRISPR
  Selectable markers: ccdB
Growth in bacteria
  Bacterial resistance: Chloramphenicol and Ampicillin, 25 & 100 μg/mL
  Growth temperature: 37°C
  Growth strain: ccdB Survival
  Copy number: High Copy
Gene/Insert
  Gene/Insert name: None
Terms and licenses: Academic/Nonprofit Terms; Industry Terms: Not Available to Industry
Depositor comments: Please visit https://www.biorxiv.org/content/10.1101/2020.03.31.018671v2 for bioRxiv preprint.
How to cite: pDGE657 was a gift from Johannes Stuttmann (Addgene plasmid # 153255 ; http://n2t.net/addgene:153255 ; RRID:Addgene_153255)
